>Addgene plasmid #210855 | pCDH1-CMV-FIP200-V44D/V314D-mCherry-Hygro | addgene full sequence | sequence record 417208 | Addgene NGS Result
ACGCGTGTAGTCTTATGCAATACTCTTGTAGTCTTGCAACATGGTAACGATGAGTTAGCAACATGCCTTA
CAAGGAGAGAAAAAGCACCGTGCATGCCGATTGGTGGAAGTAAGGTGGTACGATCGTGCCTTATTAGGAA
GGCAACAGACGGGTCTGACATGGATTGGACGAACCACTGAATTGCCGCATTGCAGAGATATTGTATTTAA
GTGCCTAGCTCGATACATAAACGGGTCTCTCTGGTTAGACCAGATCTGAGCCTGGGAGCTCTCTGGCTAA
CTAGGGAACCCACTGCTTAAGCCTCAATAAAGCTTGCCTTGAGTGCTTCAAGTAGTGTGTGCCCGTCTGT
TGTGTGACTCTGGTAACTAGAGATCCCTCAGACCCTTTTAGTCAGTGTGGAAAATCTCTAGCAGTGGCGC
CCGAACAGGGACTTGAAAGCGAAAGGGAAACCAGAGGAGCTCTCTCGACGCAGGACTCGGCTTGCTGAAG
CGCGCACGGCAAGAGGCGAGGGGCGGCGACTGGTGAGTACGCCAAAAATTTTGACTAGCGGAGGCTAGAA
GGAGAGAGATGGGTGCGAGAGCGTCAGTATTAAGCGGGGGAGAATTAGATCGCGATGGGAAAAAATTCGG
TTAAGGCCAGGGGGAAAGAAAAAATATAAATTAAAACATATAGTATGGGCAAGCAGGGAGCTAGAACGAT
TCGCAGTTAATCCTGGCCTGTTAGAAACATCAGAAGGCTGTAGACAAATACTGGGACAGCTACAACCATC
CCTTCAGACAGGATCAGAAGAACTTAGATCATTATATAATACAGTAGCAACCCTCTATTGTGTGCATCAA
AGGATAGAGATAAAAGACACCAAGGAAGCTTTAGACAAGATAGAGGAAGAGCAAAACAAAAGTAAGACCA
CCGCACAGCAAGCGGCCACTGATCTTCAGACCTGGAGGAGGAGATATGAGGGACAATTGGAGAAGTGAAT
TATATAAATATAAAGTAGTAAAAATTGAACCATTAGGAGTAGCACCCACCAAGGCAAAGAGAAGAGTGGT
GCAGAGAGAAAAAAGAGCAGTGGGAATAGGAGCTTTGTTCCTTGGGTTCTTGGGAGCAGCAGGAAGCACT
ATGGGCGCAGCGTCAATGACGCTGACGGTACAGGCCAGACAATTATTGTCTGGTATAGTGCAGCAGCAGA
ACAATTTGCTGAGGGCTATTGAGGCGCAACAGCATCTGTTGCAACTCACAGTCTGGGGCATCAAGCAGCT
CCAGGCAAGAATCCTGGCTGTGGAAAGATACCTAAAGGATCAACAGCTCCTGGGGATTTGGGGTTGCTCT
GGAAAACTCATTTGCACCACTGCTGTGCCTTGGAATGCTAGTTGGAGTAATAAATCTCTGGAACAGATTT
GGAATCACACGACCTGGATGGAGTGGGACAGAGAAATTAACAATTACACAAGCTTAATACACTCCTTAAT
TGAAGAATCGCAAAACCAGCAAGAAAAGAATGAACAAGAATTATTGGAATTAGATAAATGGGCAAGTTTG
TGGAATTGGTTTAACATAACAAATTGGCTGTGGTATATAAAATTATTCATAATGATAGTAGGAGGCTTGG
TAGGTTTAAGAATAGTTTTTGCTGTACTTTCTATAGTGAATAGAGTTAGGCAGGGATATTCACCATTATC
GTTTCAGACCCACCTCCCAACCCCGAGGGGACCCGACAGGCCCGAAGGAATAGAAGAAGAAGGTGGAGAG
AGAGACAGAGACAGATCCATTCGATTAGTGAACGGATCTCGACGGTATCGGTTAACTTTTAAAAGAAAAG
GGGGGATTGGGGGGTACAGTGCAGGGGAAAGAATAGTAGACATAATAGCAACAGACATACAAACTAAAGA
ATTACAAAAACAAATTACAAAATTCAAAATTTTATCGATACTAGTATTATGCCCAGTACATGACCTTATG
GGACTTTCCTACTTGGCAGTACATCTACGTATTAGTCATCGCTATTACCATGGTGATGCGGTTTTGGCAG
TACATCAATGGGCGTGGATAGCGGTTTGACTCACGGGGATTTCCAAGTCTCCACCCCATTGACGTCAATG
GGAGTTTGTTTTGGCACCAAAATCAACGGGACTTTCCAAAATGTCGTAACAACTCCGCCCCATTGACGCA
AATGGGCGGTAGGCGTGTACGGTGGGAGGTTTATATAAGCAGAGCTCGTTTAGTGAACCGTCAGATCGCC
TGGAGACGCCATCCACGCTGTTTTGACCTCCATAGAAGATTCTAGAGCTAGCGCCACCATGAAGCTCTAT
GTGTTTCTCGTGAATACCGGCACTACCCTGACCTTTGATACCGAACTGACCGTCCAGACCGTGGCTGACC
TGAAGCATGCTATCCAGTCTAAATACAAGATCGCAATTCAGCACCAGGACCTGGTGGTCAACGGCGGAGA
GTGCATGGCCGCTGATCGCAGGGTCTGTACCTATTCAGCCGGCACCGACACTAACCCAATCTTCCTCTTT
AATAAGGAGATGATTCTGTGCGATAGACCCCCTGCTATCCCCAAGACCACTTTTAGCACTGAGAACGACA
TGGAAATCAAAGTGGAGGAATCCCTGATGATGCCAGCCGTGTTCCACACCGTCGCTTCTCGCACTCAGCT
GGCACTCGAGATGTACGAAGTGGCCAAGAAACTGTGCTCTTTCTGTGAGGGTCTCGTCCACGATGAACAT
CTGCAGCACCAGGGCTGGGCAGCCATTATGGCTAACCTGGAGGACTGTTCAAATAGTTATCAGAAACTGC
TCTTCAAGTTTGAGTCTATCTACTCAAACTATCTGCAGAGCATCGAAGACATTAAACTGAAGCTCACACA
CCTGGGAACCGCAGTGAGCGTCATGGCCAAGATCCCTCTGCTCGAGTGCCTGACTAGGCATTCCTACAGA
GAATGTCTGGGTAGGCTCGATAGTCTGCCAGAACACGAGGACAGCGAGAAAGCCGAAATGAAGCGCTCTA
CAGAGCTGGTGCTCTCACCTGACATGCCAAGGACAACCAACGAAAGTCTGCTCACCAGCTTCCCAAAGTC
CGTGGAGCATGTCTCCCCCGACACTGCCGATGCTGAATCTGGAAAGGAGATTAGAGAAAGTTGCCAGAGC
ACCGTGCACCAGCAGGACGAGACTACAATTGACACTAAGGACGGCGATCTGCCCTTCTTTAACGTCAGTC
TGCTCGATTGGATCAACGACCAGGACAGACCTAATGATGTGGAGTCCCTGGTCCGGAAGTGCTTTGATAG
CATGTCCCGTCTGGACCCACGTATCATTCGTCCTTTCATCGCAGAGTGTCGTCAGACCATTGCCAAGCTG
GACAACCAGAATATGAAAGCTATTAAGGGTCTGGAAGATCGGCTCTACGCCCTGGACCAGATGATCGCTA
GCTGTGGACGCCTGGTGAACGAGCAGAAGGAACTCGCTCAGGGTTTCCTGGCAAACCAGAAAAGAGCCGA
GAATCTCAAGGATGCATCAGTGCTGCCTGACCTGTGCCTCAGTCATGCCAATCAGCTGATGATTATGCTC
CAGAACCACCGCAAGCTGCTCGACATCAAACAGAAGTGTACCACTGCTAAACAGGAGCTGGCAAACAATC
TCCATGTGAGGCTGAAGTGGTGCTGTTTCGTCATGCTGCACGCAGACCAGGATGGCGAGAAGCTCCAGGC
CCTGCTCAGGCTGGTGATTGAGCTGCTCGAAAGAGTGAAGATCGTCGAGGCTCTGTCCACCGTCCCACAG
ATGTACTGCCTGGCAGTGGTCGAGGTGGTCAGACGTAAAATGTTTATCAAGCACTACAGAGAATGGGCAG
GTGCCCTCGTGAAAGATGGCAAGCGTCTGTATGAAGCCGAGAAATCTAAGCGTGAGTCATTCGGCAAACT
GTTTCGGAAGAGCTTCCTCCGTAACCGGCTGTTCCGCGGACTCGACAGTTGGCCACCCAGCTTTTGCACC
CAGAAACCTAGGAAGTTCGACTGTGAGCTGCCAGATATCTCCCTCAAGGACCTGCAGTTTCTCCAGTCCT
TCTGCCCATCTGAGGTGCAGCCCTTTCTGAGGGTCCCTCTGCTCTGTGACTTCGAACCTCTGCACCAGCA
TGTGCTGGCCCTCCACAACCTCGTCAAGGCTGCACAGAGTCTGGATGAGATGAGCCAGACAATCACCGAC
CTGCTCAGCGAACAGAAGGCTTCTGTGTCACAGACATCCCCACAGTCTGCTAGCTCCCCCCGTATGGAGA
GCACCGCAGGCATCACAACCACTACATCCCCACGTACACCTCCACCACTCACCGTGCAGGATCCCCTGTG
CCCTGCTGTCTGTCCTCTGGAGGAACTCTCTCCAGACAGTATTGATGCACACACTTTCGACTTTGAGACA
ATCCCTCATCCAAACATCGAACAGACCATTCACCAGGTGTCCCTGGACCTCGATTCTCTGGCCGAGAGCC
CCGAATCCGATTTTATGTCCGCTGTGAATGAGTTCGTCATTGAGGAAAACCTGTCTTCACCCAATCCTAT
CTCAGACCCACAGAGTCCCGAGATGATGGTGGAATCCCTGTACAGTAGCGTCATCAACGCCATTGATTCT
CGGCGCATGCAGGACACAAATGTGTGCGGCAAGGAGGACTTTGGAGATCATACCTCTCTGAACGTCCAGC
TCGAACGCTGTAGGGTGGTCGCTCAGGATTCTCATTTCTCAATCCAGACTATTAAGGAGGACCTGTGCCA
CTTCCGCACATTTGTGCAGAAGGAACAGTGCGACTTCAGTAACAGCCTGAAATGTACAGCCGTGGAGATC
AGGAACATCATCGAAAAGGTCAAGTGTTCTCTGGAGATCACCCTCAAAGAAAAGCACCAGAAAGAGCTGC
TCTCACTGAAGAACGAATACGAGGGAAAACTGGACGGTCTCATTAAGGAAACCGAGGAAAACGAGAATAA
AATCAAGAAACTGAAGGGAGAGCTGGTGTGCCTCGAGGAAGTCCTGCAGAACAAGGATAATGAATTCGCC
CTGGTGAAACATGAAAAGGAGGCTGTCATCTGCCTGCAGAATGAGAAAGACCAGAAGCTGCTCGAAATGG
AGAACATTATGCACTCACAGAATTGTGAGATCAAAGAACTGAAGCAGAGTAGAGAGATCGTGCTGGAAGA
TCTCAAGAAACTGCATGTCGAGAATGACGAAAAGCTGCAGCTGCTCCGTGCCGAACTCCAGAGCCTGGAG
CAGTCCCACCTCAAGGAACTGGAGGATACTCTGCAGGTGCGCCATATCCAGGAATTCGAGAAGGTGATGA
CAGACCACAGAGTCAGCCTCGAGGAACTGAAGAAAGAGAACCAGCAGATCATTAATCAGATCCAGGAGTC
CCACGCTGAAATCATTCAGGAAAAAGAGAAGCAGCTGCAGGAGCTGAAACTCAAGGTGTCTGACCTCAGC
GATACCCGCTGCAAACTGGAAGTCGAGCTGGCCCTCAAGGAAGCTGAGACTGACGAGATCAAAATTCTGC
TCGAGGAATCTCGGGCCCAGCAGAAAGAAACCCTGAAGTCACTGCTCGAACAGGAGACCGAAAATCTCCG
TACTGAGATCAGCAAACTGAACCAGAAGATTCAGGATAACAATGAGAATTACCAAGTGGGACTCGCTGAA
CTGAGAACTCTCATGACAATCGAGAAGGACCAGTGTATCTCTGAACTGATTTCACGTCATGAGGAAGAGT
CAAACATTCTGAAAGCAGAGCTCAATAAAGTGACTAGTCTGCACAACCAGGCCTTCGAGATCGAGAAGAA
CCTGAAGGAGCAGATCATTGAACTGCAGTCCAAGCTCGATTCCGAACTGTCTGCCCTCGAGAGGCAGAAA
GACGAAAAGATCACACAGCAGGAAGAGAAGTATGAGGCTATCATTCAGAACCTCGAAAAAGATAGGCAGA
AGCTGGTGTCCTCTCAGGAGCAGGACAGAGAACAGCTGATTCAGAAACTCAATTGCGAGAAGGACGAAGC
AATCCAGACAGCCCTCAAAGAGTTCAAGCTGGAGAGAGAAGTGGTCGAGAAAGAACTGCTCGAGAAAGTG
AAGCACCTGGAAAACCAGATCGCTAAGTCACCCGCAATTGATAGTACCCGTGGTGACTCAAGTAGCCTGG
TGGCCGAGCTCCAGGAAAAGCTGCAGGAAGAGAAGGCTAAGTTTCTGGAGCAGCTCGAAGAGCAGGAAAA
AAGAAAGAACGAAGAGATGCAGAATGTGCGTACAAGCCTGATCGCCGAGCAGCAGACCAACTTCAATACC
GTCCTGACTCGTGAGAAAATGCGGAAGGAAAACATCATTAATGACCTCAGCGATAAACTGAAGTCCACCA
TGCAGCAGCAGGAGCGCGACAAGGATCTCATCGAGTCCCTGTCTGAAGACAGAGCTCGTCTGCTCGAAGA
GAAGAAAAAGCTGGAAGAGGAAGTCAGTAAGCTGAGGTCCTCTTCATTCGTGCCAAGCCCCTACGTCGCT
ACTGCACCCGAGCTGTATGGAGCCTGCGCTCCTGAGCTGCCTGGTGAATCAGACCGGAGTGCCGTGGAGA
CTGCTGATGAAGGCCGCGTCGACTCTGCCATGGAGACAAGCATGATGTCCGTGCAGGAAAACATTCATAT
GCTGTCAGAGGAAAAGCAGAGAATCATGCTGCTCGAGCGTACCCTGCAGCTCAAAGAGGAAGAGAACAAG
CGCCTCAATCAGAGGCTGATGTCACAGAGTATGAGTAGCGTGTCCTCTCGCCACTCCGAGAAGATCGCCA
TTAGGGATTTCCAAGTGGGAGACCTGGTCCTCATCATTCTGGACGAACGCCATGATAACTACGTGCTGTT
TACTGTCTCTCCTACACTGTATTTCCTCCACAGCGAGTCCCTGCCCGCTCTGGACCTCAAGCCTGGTGAA
GGCGCATCTGGCGCCTCAAGGAGACCCTGGGTGCTGGGAAAAGTCATGGAGAAGGAATACTGCCAGGCTA
AAAAGGCACAGAACCGTTTTAAGGTGCCTCTGGGCACCAAATTCTATCGGGTGAAGGCCGTCTCCTGGAA
TAAAAAGGTCCTCGAGCTCAAGCTTCGAATTCTGCAGTCGACGGTACCGCGGGCCCGGGATCCACCGGTC
GCCACCATGGTGAGCAAGGGCGAGGAGGATAACATGGCCATCATCAAGGAGTTCATGCGCTTCAAGGTGC
ACATGGAGGGCTCCGTGAACGGCCACGAGTTCGAGATCGAGGGCGAGGGCGAGGGCCGCCCCTACGAGGG
CACCCAGACCGCCAAGCTGAAGGTGACCAAGGGTGGCCCCCTGCCCTTCGCCTGGGACATCCTGTCCCCT
CAGTTCATGTACGGCTCCAAGGCCTACGTGAAGCACCCCGCCGACATCCCCGACTACTTGAAGCTGTCCT
TCCCCGAGGGCTTCAAGTGGGAGCGCGTGATGAACTTCGAGGACGGCGGCGTGGTGACCGTGACCCAGGA
CTCCTCCCTGCAGGACGGCGAGTTCATCTACAAGGTGAAGCTGCGCGGCACCAACTTCCCCTCCGACGGC
CCCGTAATGCAGAAGAAGACCATGGGCTGGGAGGCCTCCTCCGAGCGGATGTACCCCGAGGACGGCGCCC
TGAAGGGCGAGATCAAGCAGAGGCTGAAGCTGAAGGACGGCGGCCACTACGACGCTGAGGTCAAGACCAC
CTACAAGGCCAAGAAGCCCGTGCAGCTGCCCGGCGCCTACAACGTCAACATCAAGTTGGACATCACCTCC
CACAACGAGGACTACACCATCGTGGAACAGTACGAACGCGCCGAGGGCCGCCACTCCACCGGCGGCATGG
ACGAGCTGTACAAGTAGGGATCCCAGTGTGGTGGTACGTAGGAATTCGCCAGCACAGTGGTCGACCCTGT
GGAATGTGTGTCAGTTAGGGTGTGGAAAGTCCCCAGGCTCCCCAGCAGGCAGAAGTATGCAAAGCATGCA
TCTCAATTAGTCAGCAACCAGGTGTGGAAAGTCCCCAGGCTCCCCAGCAGGCAGAAGTATGCAAAGCATG
CATCTCAATTAGTCAGCAACCATAGTCCCGCCCCTAACTCCGCCCATCCCGCCCCTAACTCCGCCCAGTT
CCGCCCATTCTCCGCCCCATGGCTGACTAATTTTTTTTATTTATGCAGAGGCCGAGGCCGCCTCGGCCTC
TGAGCTATTCCAGAAGTAGTGAGGAGGCTTTTTTGGAGGCCTAGGCTTTTGCAAAAAGCTTGCCAGCTGG
GGCGCCCTCTGGTAAGGTTGGGAAGCCCTGCAGATCTGATCCCGGGGGGCAATGAGATATGAAAAAGCCT
GAACTCACCGCGACGTCTGTCGAGAAGTTTCTGATCGAAAAGTTCGACAGCGTCTCCGACCTGATGCAGC
TCTCGGAGGGCGAAGAATCTCGTGCTTTCAGCTTCGATGTAGGAGGGCGTGGATATGTCCTGCGGGTAAA
TAGCTGCGCCGATGGTTTCTACAAAGATCGTTATGTTTATCGGCACTTTGCATCGGCCGCGCTCCCGATT
CCGGAAGTGCTTGACATTGGGGAATTTAGCGAGAGCCTGACCTATTGCATCTCCCGCCGTGCACAGGGTG
TCACGTTGCAAGACCTGCCTGAAACCGAACTGCCCGCTGTTCTGCAGCCGGTCGCGGAGGCCATGGATGC
GATCGCTGCGGCCGATCTTAGCCAGACGAGCGGGTTCGGCCCATTCGGACCGCAAGGAATCGGTCAATAC
ACTACATGGCGTGATTTCATATGCGCGATTGCTGATCCCCATGTGTATCACTGGCAAACTGTGATGGACG
ACACCGTCAGTGCGTCCGTCGCGCAGGCTCTCGATGAGCTGATGCTTTGGGCCGAGGACTGCCCCGAAGT
CCGGCACCTCGTGCACGCGGATTTCGGCTCCAACAATGTCCTGACGGACAATGGCCGCATAACAGCGGTC
ATTGACTGGAGCGAGGCGATGTTCGGGGATTCCCAATACGAGGTCGCCAACATCTTCTTCTGGAGGCCGT
GGTTGGCTTGTATGGAGCAGCAGACGCGCTACTTCGAGCGGAGGCATCCGGAGCTTGCAGGATCGCCGCG
GCTCCGGGCGTATATGCTCCGCATTGGTCTTGACCAACTCTATCAGAGCTTGGTTGACGGCAATTTCGAT
GATGCAGCTTGGGCGCAGGGTCGATGCGACGCAATCGTCCGATCCGGAGCCGGGACTGTCGGGCGTACAC
AAATCGCCCGCAGAAGCGCGGCCGTCTGGACCGATGGCTGTGTAGAAGTACTCGCCGATAGTGGAAACCG
ACGCCCCAGCACTCGTCCGAGGGCAAAGGAATAGAGTAGATGCCGACCGGGATCTATCGATGCGGCGGGT
GTGGTGGTTACGCGTCGACAATCAACCTCTGGATTACAAAATTTGTGAAAGATTGACTGGTATTCTTAAC
TATGTTGCTCCTTTTACGCTATGTGGATACGCTGCTTTAATGCCTTTGTATCATGCTATTGCTTCCCGTA
TGGCTTTCATTTTCTCCTCCTTGTATAAATCCTGGTTGCTGTCTCTTTATGAGGAGTTGTGGCCCGTTGT
CAGGCAACGTGGCGTGGTGTGCACTGTGTTTGCTGACGCAACCCCCACTGGTTGGGGCATTGCCACCACC
TGTCAGCTCCTTTCCGGGACTTTCGCTTTCCCCCTCCCTATTGCCACGGCGGAACTCATCGCCGCCTGCC
TTGCCCGCTGCTGGACAGGGGCTCGGCTGTTGGGCACTGACAATTCCGTGGTGTTGTCGGGGAAATCATC
GTCCTTTCCTTGGCTGCTCGCCTGTGTTGCCACCTGGATTCTGCGCGGGACGTCCTTCTGCTACGTCCCT
TCGGCCCTCAATCCAGCGGACCTTCCTTCCCGCGGCCTGCTGCCGGCTCTGCGGCCTCTTCCGCGTCTTC
GCCTTCGCCCTCAGACGAGTCGGATCTCCCTTTGGGCCGCCTCCCCGCCTGGTACCTTTAAGACCAATGA
CTTACAAGGCAGCTGTAGATCTTAGCCACTTTTTAAAAGAAAAGGGGGGACTGGAAGGGCTAATTCACTC
CCAACGAAGATAAGATCTGCTTTTTGCTTGTACTGGGTCTCTCTGGTTAGACCAGATCTGAGCCTGGGAG
CTCTCTGGCTAACTAGGGAACCCACTGCTTAAGCCTCAATAAAGCTTGCCTTGAGTGCTTCAAGTAGTGT
GTGCCCGTCTGTTGTGTGACTCTGGTAACTAGAGATCCCTCAGACCCTTTTAGTCAGTGTGGAAAATCTC
TAGCAGTAGTAGTTCATGTCATCTTATTATTCAGTATTTATAACTTGCAAAGAAATGAATATCAGAGAGT
GAGAGGAACTTGTTTATTGCAGCTTATAATGGTTACAAATAAAGCAATAGCATCACAAATTTCACAAATA
AAGCATTTTTTTCACTGCATTCTAGTTGTGGTTTGTCCAAACTCATCAATGTATCTTATCATGTCTGGCT
CTAGCTATCCCGCCCCTAACTCCGCCCATCCCGCCCCTAACTCCGCCCAGTTCCGCCCATTCTCCGCCCC
ATGGCTGACTAATTTTTTTTATTTATGCAGAGGCCGAGGCCGCCTCGGCCTCTGAGCTATTCCAGAAGTA
GTGAGGAGGCTTTTTTGGAGGCCTAGACTTTTGCAGAGACCAAATTCGTAATCATGTCATAGCTGTTTCC
TGTGTGAAATTGTTATCCGCTCACAATTCCACACAACATACGAGCCGGAAGCATAAAGTGTAAAGCCTGG
GGTGCCTAATGAGTGAGCTAACTCACATTAATTGCGTTGCGCTCACTGCCCGCTTTCCAGTCGGGAAACC
TGTCGTGCCAGCTGCATTAATGAATCGGCCAACGCGCGGGGAGAGGCGGTTTGCGTATTGGGCGCTCTTC
CGCTTCCTCGCTCACTGACTCGCTGCGCTCGGTCGTTCGGCTGCGGCGAGCGGTATCAGCTCACTCAAAG
GCGGTAATACGGTTATCCACAGAATCAGGGGATAACGCAGGAAAGAACATGTGAGCAAAAGGCCAGCAAA
AGGCCAGGAACCGTAAAAAGGCCGCGTTGCTGGCGTTTTTCCATAGGCTCCGCCCCCCTGACGAGCATCA
CAAAAATCGACGCTCAAGTCAGAGGTGGCGAAACCCGACAGGACTATAAAGATACCAGGCGTTTCCCCCT
GGAAGCTCCCTCGTGCGCTCTCCTGTTCCGACCCTGCCGCTTACCGGATACCTGTCCGCCTTTCTCCCTT
CGGGAAGCGTGGCGCTTTCTCATAGCTCACGCTGTAGGTATCTCAGTTCGGTGTAGGTCGTTCGCTCCAA
GCTGGGCTGTGTGCACGAACCCCCCGTTCAGCCCGACCGCTGCGCCTTATCCGGTAACTATCGTCTTGAG
TCCAACCCGGTAAGACACGACTTATCGCCACTGGCAGCAGCCACTGGTAACAGGATTAGCAGAGCGAGGT
ATGTAGGCGGTGCTACAGAGTTCTTGAAGTGGTGGCCTAACTACGGCTACACTAGAAGAACAGTATTTGG
TATCTGCGCTCTGCTGAAGCCAGTTACCTTCGGAAAAAGAGTTGGTAGCTCTTGATCCGGCAAACAAACC
ACCGCTGGTAGCGGTGGTTTTTTTGTTTGCAAGCAGCAGATTACGCGCAGAAAAAAAGGATCTCAAGAAG
ATCCTTTGATCTTTTCTACGGGGTCTGACGCTCAGTGGAACGAAAACTCACGTTAAGGGATTTTGGTCAT
GAGATTATCAAAAAGGATCTTCACCTAGATCCTTTTAAATTAAAAATGAAGTTTTAAATCAATCTAAAGT
ATATATGAGTAAACTTGGTCTGACAGTTACCAATGCTTAATCAGTGAGGCACCTATCTCAGCGATCTGTC
TATTTCGTTCATCCATAGTTGCCTGACTCCCCGTCGTGTAGATAACTACGATACGGGAGGGCTTACCATC
TGGCCCCAGTGCTGCAATGATACCGCGAGACCCACGCTCACCGGCTCCAGATTTATCAGCAATAAACCAG
CCAGCCGGAAGGGCCGAGCGCAGAAGTGGTCCTGCAACTTTATCCGCCTCCATCCAGTCTATTAATTGTT
GCCGGGAAGCTAGAGTAAGTAGTTCGCCAGTTAATAGTTTGCGCAACGTTGTTGCCATTGCTACAGGCAT
CGTGGTGTCACGCTCGTCGTTTGGTATGGCTTCATTCAGCTCCGGTTCCCAACGATCAAGGCGAGTTACA
TGATCCCCCATGTTGTGCAAAAAAGCGGTTAGCTCCTTCGGTCCTCCGATCGTTGTCAGAAGTAAGTTGG
CCGCAGTGTTATCACTCATGGTTATGGCAGCACTGCATAATTCTCTTACTGTCATGCCATCCGTAAGATG
CTTTTCTGTGACTGGTGAGTACTCAACCAAGTCATTCTGAGAATAGTGTATGCGGCGACCGAGTTGCTCT
TGCCCGGCGTCAATACGGGATAATACCGCGCCACATAGCAGAACTTTAAAAGTGCTCATCATTGGAAAAC
GTTCTTCGGGGCGAAAACTCTCAAGGATCTTACCGCTGTTGAGATCCAGTTCGATGTAACCCACTCGTGC
ACCCAACTGATCTTCAGCATCTTTTACTTTCACCAGCGTTTCTGGGTGAGCAAAAACAGGAAGGCAAAAT
GCCGCAAAAAAGGGAATAAGGGCGACACGGAAATGTTGAATACTCATACTCTTCCTTTTTCAATATTATT
GAAGCATTTATCAGGGTTATTGTCTCATGAGCGGATACATATTTGAATGTATTTAGAAAAATAAACAAAT
AGGGGTTCCGCGCACATTTCCCCGAAAAGTGCCACCTGACGTCTAAGAAACCATTATTATCATGACATTA
ACCTATAAAAATAGGCGTATCACGAGGCCCTTTCGTCTCGCGCGTTTCGGTGATGACGGTGAAAACCTCT
GACACATGCAGCTCCCGGAGACGGTCACAGCTTGTCTGTAAGCGGATGCCGGGAGCAGACAAGCCCGTCA
GGGCGCGTCAGCGGGTGTTGGCGGGTGTCGGGGCTGGCTTAACTATGCGGCATCAGAGCAGATTGTACTG
AGAGTGCACCATATGCGGTGTGAAATACCGCACAGATGCGTAAGGAGAAAATACCGCATCAGGCGCCATT
CGCCATTCAGGCTGCGCAACTGTTGGGAAGGGCGATCGGTGCGGGCCTCTTCGCTATTACGCCAGCTGGC
GAAAGGGGGATGTGCTGCAAGGCGATTAAGTTGGGTAACGCCAGGGTTTTCCCAGTCACGACGTTGTAAA
ACGACGGCCAGTGCCAAGCTG
Features (pLannotate 1.2.2; 30 found; start..end, strand, type, name):
      6..232     +  promoter       RSV promoter: Rous sarcoma virus enhancer/promoter
    233..413     +  LTR            5' LTR (truncated): truncated 5' long terminal repeat (LTR) from HIV-1
    460..585     +  misc_feature   HIV-1 Ψ: packaging signal of human immunodeficiency virus type 1
    569..907     +  CDS            HIV-1 gag (fragment): gag protein from human immunodeficiency virus 1; gag
   1078..1311    +  misc_feature   RRE: The Rev response element (RRE) of HIV-1 allows for Rev-dependent mRNA export from the nucleus to the cytoplasm.
   1688..1788    +  CDS            Rev (fragment): human immunodeficiency virus 1 (HIV-1) Rev protein; rev; enhances nuclear export of unspliced and incompletely spliced viral mRNAs
   1807..1923    +  misc_feature   cPPT/CTS: central polypurine tract and central termination sequence of HIV-1
   1936..2012    +  enhancer       CMV enhancer (fragment): human cytomegalovirus immediate early enhancer
   2013..2216    +  promoter       CMV promoter: human cytomegalovirus (CMV) immediate early promoter
   2299..7080    +  CDS            RB1CC1: RBCC1_HUMAN - Also known as KIAA0203, RBICC. Experimental evidence at protein level: Swiss-Prot protein existence level 1. Involved in autophagy (PubMed:21775823). Regulates early events but also late events of autophagosome formation through direct interaction with Atg16L1 (PubMed:23392225). Required for the formation of the autophagosome-like double-membrane structure that surrounds the Salmonella-containing vacuole (SCV) during S.typhimurium infection and subsequent xenophagy (By similarity). Involved in repair of DNA damage caused by ionizing radiation, which subsequently improves cell sur
   7081..7133    +  misc_feature   MCS: multiple cloning site
   7147..7857    +  CDS            mCherry: monomeric derivative of DsRed fluorescent protein (Shaner et al., 2004) mammalian codon-optimized
   7916..8245    +  promoter       SV40 promoter: SV40 enhancer and early promoter
   8319..9341    +  CDS            hph: KHYB_ECOLX - Experimental evidence at protein level: Swiss-Prot protein existence level 1. The aminoglycoside phosphotransferases achieve inactivation of their antibiotic substrates by phosphorylation. Only phosphorylates hygromycin and closely related compounds such as demethyl analogs and destomycin. From Escherichia coli.
   9372..9394    +  rep_origin     f1 ori (fragment): f1 bacteriophage origin of replication; arrow indicates direction of (+) strand synthesis
   9400..9988    +  misc_feature   WPRE: woodchuck hepatitis virus posttranscriptional regulatory element
   9983..10090   +  CDS            nef (fragment): NEF_SIVS4 - Experimental evidence at protein level: Swiss-Prot protein existence level 1. Interferes with TCR signaling from the cell membrane. Interacts with CD247/TCRZ (TCR zeta chain) and exert potent down- regulation of cell surface TCR/CD3 complexes. From Simian immunodeficiency virus (isolate F236/smH4) (SIV-sm) (Simian immunodeficiency virus sooty mangabey monkey).
  10115..10295   +  LTR            5' LTR (truncated): truncated 5' long terminal repeat (LTR) from HIV-1
  10367..10488   +  polyA_signal   SV40 poly(A) signal: SV40 polyadenylation signal
  10528..10663   +  rep_origin     SV40 ori: SV40 origin of replication
  10718..10740   -  protein_bind   lac operator (fragment): The lac repressor binds to the lac operator to inhibit transcription in E. coli. This inhibition can be relieved by adding lactose or isopropyl-β-D-thiogalactopyranoside (IPTG). lac repressor encoded by lacI
  10744..10774   -  promoter       lac promoter: promoter for the E. coli lac operon
  10789..10810   -  protein_bind   CAP binding site: CAP binding activates transcription in the presence of cAMP. E. coli catabolite activator protein
  10823..10915   -  CDS            lacI (fragment): lac repressor; lacI; The lac repressor binds to the lac operator to inhibit transcription in E. coli. This inhibition can be relieved by adding lactose or isopropyl-β-D-thiogalactopyranoside (IPTG).
  11098..11686   -  rep_origin     ori: high-copy-number ColE1/pMB1/pBR322/pUC origin of replication
  11857..12717   -  CDS            AmpR: β-lactamase; bla; confers resistance to ampicillin, carbenicillin, and related antibiotics
  12718..12822   -  promoter       AmpR promoter: bla
  12917..12952   +  CDS            rop (fragment): Rop protein, which maintains plasmids at low copy number; rop
  13054..13153   +  misc_feature   bom (fragment): basis of mobility region from pBR322
  13159..13313   -  CDS            lacZα (fragment): LacZα fragment of β-galactosidase; lacZ fragment
