[The description below was written by a language model from this plasmid's Addgene catalogue record and pLannotate feature annotations shown in this document.]
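Description:
pCDH1-CMV-FIP200-V44D/V314D-mCherry-Hygro is a 13.3 kb HIV-1-based lentiviral expression plasmid built on the pCDH1-CMV-MCS-SV40-Hygro backbone. It is propagated in E. coli through a high-copy ColE1/pUC-type origin with ampicillin selection (AmpR under its own bla promoter). The viral transfer cassette begins with an RSV promoter fused to a truncated 5' LTR, which drives production of the genomic RNA in packaging cells. This is followed by the Ψ packaging signal with an adjoining gag fragment, the Rev response element for Rev-dependent nuclear export, and the cPPT/CTS element that aids nuclear import of the reverse-transcribed genome. A WPRE sits upstream of the truncated 3' LTR to enhance transcript expression, and an SV40 polyadenylation signal and SV40 origin lie just beyond the LTR.

The payload is human FIP200 (RB1CC1), a protein involved in autophagosome formation, carrying the V44D and V314D substitutions and fused at its C terminus to the red fluorescent protein mCherry across a short stretch of residual multiple cloning site. The insert was cloned between NheI and BamHI sites and is expressed from the CMV immediate-early promoter, which is preceded here by only a fragment of the CMV enhancer. Downstream, a separate SV40 enhancer/early promoter drives the hygromycin phosphotransferase gene (hph), allowing hygromycin selection of transduced mammalian cells. The construct is intended for lentiviral delivery and stable expression of a fluorescently trackable FIP200 mutant. It comes from structural work on the human autophagy-initiating ULK1 complex and its supercomplex with PI3KC3-C1, but the record does not state the specific functional effect of the two mutations.
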