Addgene plasmid #210855: pCDH1-CMV-FIP200-V44D/V314D-mCherry-Hygro
Purpose: Lentiviral expression vector encoding FIP200 mutant-mCherry
Depositing lab: James Hurley. Depositing organization: University of California, Berkeley. Publication: Structure and activation of the human autophagy-initiating ULK1C:PI3KC3-C1 supercomplex. Chen M, Nguyen TN, Ren X, Khuu G, Cook ASI, Zhao Y, Yildiz A, Lazarou M, Hurley JH. Nat Struct Mol Biol. 2025 Sep;32(9):1596-1605. doi: 10.1038/s41594-025-01557-x. Epub 2025 May 29. PubMed 40442316.
Backbone
  Vector backbone: pCDH1-CMV-MCS-SV40-Hygro
  Vector type: Lentiviral
  Selectable markers: Hygromycin
Growth in bacteria
  Bacterial resistance: Ampicillin, 100 μg/mL
  Growth temperature: 37°C
  Growth strain: NEB Stable
  Copy number: High Copy
Gene/Insert
  Gene/Insert name: FIP200
  Species: H. sapiens (human)
  Mutation: V44D/V314D
  Entrez Gene: RB1CC1 (a.k.a. ATG17, CC1, FIP200, PPP1R131)
  Tag / fusion protein: mCherry (C terminal on insert)
  Cloning method: Restriction Enzyme; 5′ cloning site NheI (unknown if destroyed); 3′ cloning site BamHI (unknown if destroyed)
Terms and licenses: Academic/Nonprofit Terms; Industry Terms: Not Available to Industry
Depositor comments: Please visit https://www.biorxiv.org/content/10.1101/2023.06.01.543278v3 for bioRxiv preprint.
How to cite: pCDH1-CMV-FIP200-V44D/V314D-mCherry-Hygro was a gift from James Hurley (Addgene plasmid # 210855 ; http://n2t.net/addgene:210855 ; RRID:Addgene_210855)
