>Addgene plasmid #210855 | pCDH1-CMV-FIP200-V44D/V314D-mCherry-Hygro | depositor partial sequence | sequence record 411088 | FIP200-V44D/V314D (NheI/)
ATGAAGCTCTATGTGTTTCTCGTGAATACCGGCACTACCCTGACCTTTGATACCGAACTGACCGTCCAGA
CCGTGGCTGACCTGAAGCATGCTATCCAGTCTAAATACAAGATCGCAATTCAGCACCAGGACCTGGTGGT
CAACGGCGGAGAGTGCATGGCCGCTGATCGCAGGGTCTGTACCTATTCAGCCGGCACCGACACTAACCCA
ATCTTCCTCTTTAATAAGGAGATGATTCTGTGCGATAGACCCCCTGCTATCCCCAAGACCACTTTTAGCA
CTGAGAACGACATGGAAATCAAAGTGGAGGAATCCCTGATGATGCCAGCCGTGTTCCACACCGTCGCTTC
TCGCACTCAGCTGGCACTCGAGATGTACGAAGTGGCCAAGAAACTGTGCTCTTTCTGTGAGGGTCTCGTC
CACGATGAACATCTGCAGCACCAGGGCTGGGCAGCCATTATGGCTAACCTGGAGGACTGTTCAAATAGTT
ATCAGAAACTGCTCTTCAAGTTTGAGTCTATCTACTCAAACTATCTGCAGAGCATCGAAGACATTAAACT
GAAGCTCACACACCTGGGAACCGCAGTGAGCGTCATGGCCAAGATCCCTCTGCTCGAGTGCCTGACTAGG
CATTCCTACAGAGAATGTCTGGGTAGGCTCGATAGTCTGCCAGAACACGAGGACAGCGAGAAAGCCGAAA
TGAAGCGCTCTACAGAGCTGGTGCTCTCACCTGACATGCCAAGGACAACCAACGAAAGTCTGCTCACCAG
CTTCCCAAAGTCCGTGGAGCATGTCTCCCCCGACACTGCCGATGCTGAATCTGGAAAGGAGATTAGAGAA
AGTTGCCAGAGCACCGTGCACCAGCAGGACGAGACTACAATTGACACTAAGGACGGCGATCTGCCCTTCT
TTAACGTCAGTCTGCTCGATTGGATCAACGACCAGGACAGACCTAATGATGTGGAGTCCCTGGTCCGGAA
GTGCTTTGATAGCATGTCCCGTCTGGACCCACGTATCATTCGTCCTTTCATCGCAGAGTGTCGTCAGACC
ATTGCCAAGCTGGACAACCAGAATATGAAAGCTATTAAGGGTCTGGAAGATCGGCTCTACGCCCTGGACC
AGATGATCGCTAGCTGTGGACGCCTGGTGAACGAGCAGAAGGAACTCGCTCAGGGTTTCCTGGCAAACCA
GAAAAGAGCCGAGAATCTCAAGGATGCATCAGTGCTGCCTGACCTGTGCCTCAGTCATGCCAATCAGCTG
ATGATTATGCTCCAGAACCACCGCAAGCTGCTCGACATCAAACAGAAGTGTACCACTGCTAAACAGGAGC
TGGCAAACAATCTCCATGTGAGGCTGAAGTGGTGCTGTTTCGTCATGCTGCACGCAGACCAGGATGGCGA
GAAGCTCCAGGCCCTGCTCAGGCTGGTGATTGAGCTGCTCGAAAGAGTGAAGATCGTCGAGGCTCTGTCC
ACCGTCCCACAGATGTACTGCCTGGCAGTGGTCGAGGTGGTCAGACGTAAAATGTTTATCAAGCACTACA
GAGAATGGGCAGGTGCCCTCGTGAAAGATGGCAAGCGTCTGTATGAAGCCGAGAAATCTAAGCGTGAGTC
ATTCGGCAAACTGTTTCGGAAGAGCTTCCTCCGTAACCGGCTGTTCCGCGGACTCGACAGTTGGCCACCC
AGCTTTTGCACCCAGAAACCTAGGAAGTTCGACTGTGAGCTGCCAGATATCTCCCTCAAGGACCTGCAGT
TTCTCCAGTCCTTCTGCCCATCTGAGGTGCAGCCCTTTCTGAGGGTCCCTCTGCTCTGTGACTTCGAACC
TCTGCACCAGCATGTGCTGGCCCTCCACAACCTCGTCAAGGCTGCACAGAGTCTGGATGAGATGAGCCAG
ACAATCACCGACCTGCTCAGCGAACAGAAGGCTTCTGTGTCACAGACATCCCCACAGTCTGCTAGCTCCC
CCCGTATGGAGAGCACCGCAGGCATCACAACCACTACATCCCCACGTACACCTCCACCACTCACCGTGCA
GGATCCCCTGTGCCCTGCTGTCTGTCCTCTGGAGGAACTCTCTCCAGACAGTATTGATGCACACACTTTC
GACTTTGAGACAATCCCTCATCCAAACATCGAACAGACCATTCACCAGGTGTCCCTGGACCTCGATTCTC
TGGCCGAGAGCCCCGAATCCGATTTTATGTCCGCTGTGAATGAGTTCGTCATTGAGGAAAACCTGTCTTC
ACCCAATCCTATCTCAGACCCACAGAGTCCCGAGATGATGGTGGAATCCCTGTACAGTAGCGTCATCAAC
GCCATTGATTCTCGGCGCATGCAGGACACAAATGTGTGCGGCAAGGAGGACTTTGGAGATCATACCTCTC
TGAACGTCCAGCTCGAACGCTGTAGGGTGGTCGCTCAGGATTCTCATTTCTCAATCCAGACTATTAAGGA
GGACCTGTGCCACTTCCGCACATTTGTGCAGAAGGAACAGTGCGACTTCAGTAACAGCCTGAAATGTACA
GCCGTGGAGATCAGGAACATCATCGAAAAGGTCAAGTGTTCTCTGGAGATCACCCTCAAAGAAAAGCACC
AGAAAGAGCTGCTCTCACTGAAGAACGAATACGAGGGAAAACTGGACGGTCTCATTAAGGAAACCGAGGA
AAACGAGAATAAAATCAAGAAACTGAAGGGAGAGCTGGTGTGCCTCGAGGAAGTCCTGCAGAACAAGGAT
AATGAATTCGCCCTGGTGAAACATGAAAAGGAGGCTGTCATCTGCCTGCAGAATGAGAAAGACCAGAAGC
TGCTCGAAATGGAGAACATTATGCACTCACAGAATTGTGAGATCAAAGAACTGAAGCAGAGTAGAGAGAT
CGTGCTGGAAGATCTCAAGAAACTGCATGTCGAGAATGACGAAAAGCTGCAGCTGCTCCGTGCCGAACTC
CAGAGCCTGGAGCAGTCCCACCTCAAGGAACTGGAGGATACTCTGCAGGTGCGCCATATCCAGGAATTCG
AGAAGGTGATGACAGACCACAGAGTCAGCCTCGAGGAACTGAAGAAAGAGAACCAGCAGATCATTAATCA
GATCCAGGAGTCCCACGCTGAAATCATTCAGGAAAAAGAGAAGCAGCTGCAGGAGCTGAAACTCAAGGTG
TCTGACCTCAGCGATACCCGCTGCAAACTGGAAGTCGAGCTGGCCCTCAAGGAAGCTGAGACTGACGAGA
TCAAAATTCTGCTCGAGGAATCTCGGGCCCAGCAGAAAGAAACCCTGAAGTCACTGCTCGAACAGGAGAC
CGAAAATCTCCGTACTGAGATCAGCAAACTGAACCAGAAGATTCAGGATAACAATGAGAATTACCAAGTG
GGACTCGCTGAACTGAGAACTCTCATGACAATCGAGAAGGACCAGTGTATCTCTGAACTGATTTCACGTC
ATGAGGAAGAGTCAAACATTCTGAAAGCAGAGCTCAATAAAGTGACTAGTCTGCACAACCAGGCCTTCGA
GATCGAGAAGAACCTGAAGGAGCAGATCATTGAACTGCAGTCCAAGCTCGATTCCGAACTGTCTGCCCTC
GAGAGGCAGAAAGACGAAAAGATCACACAGCAGGAAGAGAAGTATGAGGCTATCATTCAGAACCTCGAAA
AAGATAGGCAGAAGCTGGTGTCCTCTCAGGAGCAGGACAGAGAACAGCTGATTCAGAAACTCAATTGCGA
GAAGGACGAAGCAATCCAGACAGCCCTCAAAGAGTTCAAGCTGGAGAGAGAAGTGGTCGAGAAAGAACTG
CTCGAGAAAGTGAAGCACCTGGAAAACCAGATCGCTAAGTCACCCGCAATTGATAGTACCCGTGGTGACT
CAAGTAGCCTGGTGGCCGAGCTCCAGGAAAAGCTGCAGGAAGAGAAGGCTAAGTTTCTGGAGCAGCTCGA
AGAGCAGGAAAAAAGAAAGAACGAAGAGATGCAGAATGTGCGTACAAGCCTGATCGCCGAGCAGCAGACC
AACTTCAATACCGTCCTGACTCGTGAGAAAATGCGGAAGGAAAACATCATTAATGACCTCAGCGATAAAC
TGAAGTCCACCATGCAGCAGCAGGAGCGCGACAAGGATCTCATCGAGTCCCTGTCTGAAGACAGAGCTCG
TCTGCTCGAAGAGAAGAAAAAGCTGGAAGAGGAAGTCAGTAAGCTGAGGTCCTCTTCATTCGTGCCAAGC
CCCTACGTCGCTACTGCACCCGAGCTGTATGGAGCCTGCGCTCCTGAGCTGCCTGGTGAATCAGACCGGA
GTGCCGTGGAGACTGCTGATGAAGGCCGCGTCGACTCTGCCATGGAGACAAGCATGATGTCCGTGCAGGA
AAACATTCATATGCTGTCAGAGGAAAAGCAGAGAATCATGCTGCTCGAGCGTACCCTGCAGCTCAAAGAG
GAAGAGAACAAGCGCCTCAATCAGAGGCTGATGTCACAGAGTATGAGTAGCGTGTCCTCTCGCCACTCCG
AGAAGATCGCCATTAGGGATTTCCAAGTGGGAGACCTGGTCCTCATCATTCTGGACGAACGCCATGATAA
CTACGTGCTGTTTACTGTCTCTCCTACACTGTATTTCCTCCACAGCGAGTCCCTGCCCGCTCTGGACCTC
AAGCCTGGTGAAGGCGCATCTGGCGCCTCAAGGAGACCCTGGGTGCTGGGAAAAGTCATGGAGAAGGAAT
ACTGCCAGGCTAAAAAGGCACAGAACCGTTTTAAGGTGCCTCTGGGCACCAAATTCTATCGGGTGAAGGC
CGTCTCCTGGAATAAAAAGGTC
