>Addgene plasmid #210855 | pCDH1-CMV-FIP200-V44D/V314D-mCherry-Hygro | depositor partial sequence | sequence record 411089 | linker-mCherry (/BamHI)
CTCGAGCTCAAGCTTCGAATTCTGCAGTCGACGGTACCGCGGGCCCGGGATCCACCGGTCGCCACCATGG
TGAGCAAGGGCGAGGAGGATAACATGGCCATCATCAAGGAGTTCATGCGCTTCAAGGTGCACATGGAGGG
CTCCGTGAACGGCCACGAGTTCGAGATCGAGGGCGAGGGCGAGGGCCGCCCCTACGAGGGCACCCAGACC
GCCAAGCTGAAGGTGACCAAGGGTGGCCCCCTGCCCTTCGCCTGGGACATCCTGTCCCCTCAGTTCATGT
ACGGCTCCAAGGCCTACGTGAAGCACCCCGCCGACATCCCCGACTACTTGAAGCTGTCCTTCCCCGAGGG
CTTCAAGTGGGAGCGCGTGATGAACTTCGAGGACGGCGGCGTGGTGACCGTGACCCAGGACTCCTCCCTG
CAGGACGGCGAGTTCATCTACAAGGTGAAGCTGCGCGGCACCAACTTCCCCTCCGACGGCCCCGTAATGC
AGAAGAAGACCATGGGCTGGGAGGCCTCCTCCGAGCGGATGTACCCCGAGGACGGCGCCCTGAAGGGCGA
GATCAAGCAGAGGCTGAAGCTGAAGGACGGCGGCCACTACGACGCTGAGGTCAAGACCACCTACAAGGCC
AAGAAGCCCGTGCAGCTGCCCGGCGCCTACAACGTCAACATCAAGTTGGACATCACCTCCCACAACGAGG
ACTACACCATCGTGGAACAGTACGAACGCGCCGAGGGCCGCCACTCCACCGGCGGCATGGACGAGCTGTA
CAAGTAG
